>Addgene plasmid #172377 | CVS-N2c-E2_Crimson | addgene full sequence | sequence record 343807 | Addgene NGS Result
ACGCTTAACAACAAAACCAGAGAAGAAAAAGACAGCGTCAATTGCAAAGCAAAAATGTAACACCCCTACA
ATGGATGCCGACAAGATTGTGTTCAAAGTCAATAATCAGGTGGTCTCTTTGAAGCCTGAGATTATCGTGG
ATCAATATGAGTACAAGTACCCTGCCATCAAGGATTTGAAAAAGCCTTGTATCACCCTAGGGAAAGCCCC
CGACTTGAACAAAGCATACAAATCAGTTTTATCAGGCATGAATGCCGCCAAACTTGATCCGGATGATGTA
TGCTCCTACTTGGCAGCAGCAATGCAGTTCTTTGAGGGGACATGTCCGGAAGACTGGACCAGCTATGGAA
TCCTGATTGCACGAAAAGGAGATAGGATCACCCCAAACTCTCTAGTGGAGATAAAGCGTACTGATGTAGA
AGGGAATTGGGCTCTGACAGGAGGCATGGAATTGACAAGGGACCCCACTGTCTCTGAACATGCATCTTTA
GTCGGTCTTCTCCTGAGTCTGTACAGGTTGAGCAAAATATCAGGACAGAACACTGGTAACTATAAGACAA
ACATTGCAGATAGGATAGAGCAGATTTTCGAGACAGCACCTTTTGTTAAGATCGTGGAACACCATACCCT
AATGACAACTCACAAGATGTGTGCTAATTGGAGTACTATACCGAACTTCAGATTTTTGGCCGGAACCTAC
GACATGTTTTTCTCACGGATTGAGCATCTATATTCGGCAATCAGAGTGGGCACAGTCGTCACCGCTTATG
AAGACTGCTCAGGACTGGTATCGTTTACAGGGTTCATAAAGCAGATCAATCTCACCGCAAGGGAAGCAAT
ACTATATTTCTTCCACAAGAACTTTGAGGAAGAGATAAGAAGAATGTTCGAGCCAGGGCAAGAGACAGCT
GTTCCTCACTCTTATTTCATCCACTTCCGTTCACTAGGCTTGAGTGGGAAGTCTCCTTATTCATCGAATG
CTGTCGGTCATGTGTTCAATCTCATTCACTTTGTTGGATGCTACATGGGTCAAGTCAGATCTCTAAATGC
GACGGTTATTGCTGCATGTGCCCCTCATGAGATGTCTGTTCTAGGGGGCTATTTGGGAGAGGAATTCTTC
GGAAAAGGGACATTTGAAAGAAGGTTCTTCAGAGACGAGAAAGAACTTCAAGAATATGAGGCGGCTGAAC
TAACAAAGTCCGACGTGGCACTGGCAGATGACGGAACCGTCAACTCTGATGACGAGGACTATTTCTCTGG
TGAAACCAGAAGTCCAGAAGCTGTCTATACTCGAATCATGATGAATGGAGGTCGACTGAAGAGATCTCAT
ATACGGAGATATGTCTCAGTCAGTTCCAATCATCAAGCCCGTCCAAACTCATTCGCCGAATTTTTAAACA
AGACGTATTCGAATGACTCATAAGGAGTTGATTGACAGGGTGCCAGAAATCTATAGATTGTATATATCCA
TCATGAAAAAAACTAACACTCCTCCTTTCAAACCATCCCAAATATGAGCAAGATCTTTGTTAATCCGAGT
GCAATCAGAGCCGGTCTGGCCGATCTTGAGATGGCCGAAGAGACTGTTGATCTGATCAACAGAAACATAG
AAGACAATCAGGCTCATCTCCAGGGAGAACCCATAGAAGTGGACAACCTCCCTGAGGACATGAAGCGACT
TCACCTGGACGATGAAAAATCGTCCAACCTTGGTGAGATGGTTAGGGTGGGAGAAGGCAAGTATCGAGAG
GACTTTCAGATGGATGAGGGAGAGGACCCCAACCTCCTGTTCCAATCGTACCTGGATAATGTTGGAGTCC
AAATAGTCAGACAAATGAGGTCAGGAGAGAGATTCCTCAAGATATGGTCACAGACCGTAGAGGAAATTGT
ATCCTATGTCACGGTCAACTTTCCTAACCCTCCAAGAAGGTCTTCGGAGGATAAATCAACCCAGACTACT
GGCAGAGAGCTCAAGAAGGAGACAACGTCTGCTTTCTCTCAGAGAGAAAGCCAACCTTCGAAAGCTAGGA
TGGTGGCTCAAGTTGCCCCTGGTCCTCCAGCCCTTGAATGGTCAGCCACCAATGAAGAAGATGATCTATC
AGTAGAGGCTGAGATCGCTCATCAGATTGCTGAAAGCTTTTCCAAGAAGTACAAGTTTCCCTCCCGATCT
TCAGGAATATTCTTGTATAATTTTGAGCAACTGAAGATGAACCTTGATGACATAGTTAAAGAGGCAAAAA
ATGTACCGGGCGTGACCCGTCTGGCCCATGATGGATCCAAAATCCCCCTGAGATGCGTACTGGGATGGGT
CGCTTTGGCTAATTCCAAAAAATTCCAATTACTAGTCGAGGCTGACAAGCTAAGCAAAATCATGCAAGAT
GATTTGAATCGCTATACATCCTGCTAACCGAGTTTTCGAACTCAGTCCCTCCAGATAATGAAAACTGAGA
TGTTATGGAGTAGACATGAAAAAAACAGGCAACACCACTGATAAAATGAACGTTCTACGCAAGATAGTGA
AAAAATGTAGGGATGAGGACACTCAAAAGCCCTCTCCTGTGTCAGCCCCTCCGTATGACGATGACCTGTG
GCTTCCACCTCCTGAATATGTCCCGCTGAAAGAACTCACAAGCAAGAAGAACATGAGGAACTTTTGTGTC
AACGGGGAGGTTAAAGCGTGTAGCCCAAATGGTTACTCATTCAGGATTTTGCGGCACATTCTGAGATCAT
TCAACGAGATATACTCTGGGAATCATAGGATGATTGGGTTAGTCAAAATTGTTGTTGGACTAGCTTTATC
AGGAGCTCCAGTACCTGAGGGCATGAACTGGGTATACAAATTGAGGAGAACCCTTATATTCCAGTGGGCT
GATTCCAGGGGCCCTCTTGAAGGGGAGGAGTTAGATTACTCTCAAGAGATCACTTGGGATGATGATACTG
AATTCGTCGGATTGCAAATAAGAGTGAGCGCAAGACAATGTCATATTCAAGGCAGGATCTGGTGTATCAA
CACGAACTCGAGGGCATGTCAACTATGGTCTGACATGTCTCTTCAGACACAAAGGTCTGAAGAGGACAAA
GACTCTTCTCTGCTTCTAGAATAATCAGATTATATCCTGCAAGTGTATCACTTGTTTACCTCTGGAGGAG
AGAGCATACAGGCTTGACTCCGATCCTTGGGAGCAATAGAACAAAAAAACACACGTTATGGTGCCGTTAA
ATCGCTGCATTTTATCAAAGTCAAGTTGATAACCTTTACATTTTGAGCCTCTTGGATGTGAAAAAAACTA
TTAACATCCCTCAAAAGACCCCGGTAAAGCCACCATGGATAGCACTGAGAACGTCATCAAGCCCTTCATG
CGCTTCAAGGTGCACATGGAGGGCTCCGTGAACGGCCACGAGTTCGAGATCGAGGGCGTGGGCGAGGGCA
AGCCCTACGAGGGCACCCAGACCGCCAAGCTGCAAGTGACCAAGGGCGGCCCCCTGCCCTTCGCCTGGGA
CATCCTGTCCCCCCAGTTCTTCTACGGCTCCAAGGCGTACATCAAGCACCCCGCCGACATCCCCGACTAC
CTCAAGCAGTCCTTCCCCGAGGGCTTCAAGTGGGAGCGCGTGATGAACTTCGAGGACGGCGGCGTGGTGA
CCGTGACCCAGGACTCCTCCCTGCAGGACGGCACCCTCATCTACCACGTGAAGTTCATCGGCGTGAACTT
CCCCTCCGACGGCCCCGTAATGCAGAAGAAGACTCTGGGCTGGGAGCCCTCCACTGAGCGCAACTACCCC
CGCGACGGCGTGCTGAAGGGCGAGAACCACATGGCGCTGAAGCTGAAGGGCGGCGGCCACTACCTGTGTG
AGTTCAAGTCCATCTACATGGCCAAGAAGCCCGTGAAGCTGCCCGGCTACCACTACGTGGACTACAAGCT
CGACATCACCTCCCACAACGAGGACTACACCGTGGTGGAGCAGTACGAGCGCGCCGAGGCCCGCCACCAC
CTGTTCCAGTAGGCTAGCGGCGCCTAGCCGGTCATCCTTTTGACGATTCCAGTCCCGAGGATAACCTCCT
CTCGGGATTGGGGGGAATCTTTGGATCCAGTAGTCCTCCTTGAACTCCGTCCAACAGGGCAGATTCAAGA
GTCATAAGACTTTCATTAATCATTTCAGTTGATCAGACATGGTCGTGTAGATTCTCTTAATACGGGAGAT
CTTCTAGCAGTTTCAGTGACCAACGGTGCTTTCATTCTCCAGGAACTGATACCAAAGGTTGTGGACAGGC
CAAGGGGTACTTCGGATGACTCTGTGCTTGGGCACAGAAAGAGGTCGTAGTGTGCCCCCCGATAGCGGAC
TCGACATGAATCAACTAAGAAAGGCAATCTGCCTCCCATGATGGACATAAGCAATAGTTCACAACCATCT
TGCATCTCAGTGAAGTGTACATAACTATTGAGGGCTGGGTCATCTAAGCATTTCAGTCGAGAAAAAAACT
GTAGACCAAAAGAACAACTAGCAACACTTCTCATCCAGAGACCCATATCAAGATGCTAGATCCGGGAGAG
GTTTATGATGACCCTATTGATCCAATTGAGTCAGAGGCTGAACCCAGAGGAACCCCCACTGTCCCCAACA
TCTTGAGGAACTCCGACTACAATCTCAATTCTCCTTTGATAGAGGATCCTGCCAAACTAATGTTAGAATG
GTTGAAGACAGGGAACAGACCTTATCGGATGACTTTGACAGACAATTGCTCCAGGTCTTACAAAGTTTTG
AAAGATTATTTCAAGAAAGTAGATTTGGGTTCTCTCAAAGTGGGCGGAACTGCTGCACAGTCAATGGTTT
CTCTCTGGTTGTGTGGTGCCCACTCTGAATCAAACAGGAGCCGGAGATGTATAACCGACTTGGCCCATTT
CTATTCCAAGTCATCCCCCATAGAGAAGCTATTGAATTGTACGCTAGGAAACAGAGGCCTGAGAATCCCA
CCAGAGGGGGTGTTAAATTGCCTCGAGAGGGTCAATTATGACAAGGCATTTGGGAGGTATCTGGCCAACA
CGTATTCCTCTTACTTGTTTTTCCATGTAATCACCTTATACATGAATGCCTTAGACTGGGAAGAGGAAAA
GACCATCCTGGCATTATGGAAAGATATAACCTCAGTGGATACCGAGAAGGACTTGGTCAAATTCAAAGAT
CAAATATGGGGACTGTTGATTGTGACAAAGGACTTTGTTTACTCTCAGAGTTCAAACTGTCTTTTTGACA
GAAACTACACACTGATGCTAAAGGATCTTTTCTTGTCTCGATTCAACTCCTTAATGATTCTGCTTTCTCC
CCCTGAGCCCCGATACTCAGATGACTTAATATCTCAGCTGTGCCAGCTATACATCGCTGGGGATCAAGTC
TTGTCCATGTGTGGGAACTCCGGCTATGAAGTCATCAAAATATTGGAGCCATATGTCGTGAACAGTTTGG
TCCAGAGGGCAGAGAAGTTTAGGCCTCTCATCCACCCCTTGGGAGACTTTCCTATGTTCATAAAAGACAA
GGTGAATCAACTTGAAGGGACTTTTGGTCCCAGTGCAAAGAGGTTTTTTAGGGTTTTAGATCAATTCGAC
AACATACATGACTTAGTATTTGTGTATGGCTGTTACAGACATTGGGGGCACCCCTATATAGATTATCGGA
AGGGTCTGTCGAAACTATATGATCAAGTTCACATTAAGAAAGTAATAGATAAGTCCTACCAGGAGTGTTT
AGCAAGTGACTTGGCCAGAAGGATCCTCAGATGGGGATTTGACAAGTACTCCAAATGGTATCTAGATTCG
AGATTCCTTGCCCGAGACCACCCCTTGACTCCTTATGTCAAGACCCAAACATGGCCACCCAAACATATAG
TAGACTTGGTGGGGGACACATGGCATAAGCTCCCGATCACGCAGATCTTTGAAATTCCTGAATCAATGGA
CCCGTCAGAGATACTGGATGACAAATCACATTCTTTCACCAGAACAAGGTTAGCTTCTTGGCTGTCAGAG
AACCGAGGGGGGCCTGTTCCTAGCGAGAAGGTCATTATCACGGCCCTGTCTAAGCCACCTGTCAATCCCC
GAGAGTTTTTGAAATCTATAGACCTCGGAGGATTGCCAGATGAGGATTTGATAATTGGCCTCAAACCAAA
GGAACGGGAGTTGAAGATCGAGGGCCGATTCTTTGCTCTAATGTCATGGAATCTAAGATTATATTTTGTC
ATCACCGAAAAGCTCTTGGCCAACTACATTTTGCCACTTTTTGACGCACTGACTATGACAGACAACCTGA
ACAAGGTGTTCAAAAAGTTGATCGACAGGGTCACCGGGCAAGGGCTTTTGGACTATTCTAGGGTCACATA
CGCATTTCACCTGGACTATGAGAAATGGAACAATCATCAAAGATTGGAGTCAACAGAGGATGTATTCTCT
GTCCTAGATCAGGTGTTTGGATTGAAGAGGGTGTTTTCTAGAACACACGAGTTTTTTCAGAAGTCCTGGA
TCTATTATTCAGACAGATCAGACCTCATTGGGTTATGGGAGGACCAAATATATTGCTTGGATATGTCTAA
CGGCCCAACCTGCTGGAATGGCCAAGATGGCGGGCTAGAGGGCTTGCGGCAGAAGGGCTGGAGTCTAGTC
AGTTTATTAATGATAGATAGAGAATCTCAAACCAGGAACACAAGAACCAAGATACTAGCTCAAGGAGACA
ACCAGGTTCTGTGTCCTACATACATGTTGTCACCGGGATTGTCTCAAGAGGGGCTTCTCTATGAGTTAGA
GAGCATATCAAGGAATGCACTCTCAATATACCGAGCTATCGAGGAAGGAGCATCTAAGCTGGGGCTGATC
ATCAAGAAGGAAGAGACCATGTGTAGTTATGACTTTCTCATATATGGGAAGACCCCCTTATTTCGAGGCA
ACATATTGGTGCCTGAATCCAAAAGATGGGCCCGAGTCTCTTGCATCTCTAACGACCAAATAGTCAACCT
CGCCAATATAATGTCGACAGTATCCACCAATGCGCTGACAGTGGCACAACACTCTCAATCTCTGATCAAA
CCTATGAGGGATTTTCTGCTCATGTCAGTACAGGCAGTTTTCCACTACCTGTTGTTTAGCCCAATCCTAA
AAGGCAGAGTTTATAAGATTCTGAGTGCTGAAGGGGAGAGCTTTCTCCTAGCCATGTCGCGGATAATCTA
CCTAGATCCTTCTTTGGGAGGGGTGTCTGGAATGTCTCTCGGGAGGTTCCATATACGTCAGTTCTCAGAC
CCTGTCTCTGAAGGGTTGTCATTCTGGAGAGAGATCTGGTTAGGCTCTCATGAGTCCTGGATTCACGCGT
TGTGTCAGGAGGCCGGGAACCCCGATCTTGGAGAGAGAACACTCGAGAGCTTCACTCGCCTTTTAGAAGA
TCCTACTACCTTAAATATCAAAGGAGGGGCCAGCCCTACCATTCTACTCAAGGATGCTATCAGAAAGGCT
CTGTACGACGAGGTGGACAAGGTGGAAAATTCAGAGTTTCGAGAGGCAATCCTGCTGTCCAAGACCCATA
GAGATAACTTTATACTCTTTTTAAAATCTGTTGAGCCTCTGTTCCCTCGATTTCTCAGTGAGCTCTTCAG
TTCGTCTTTCTTGGGAATACCGGAGTCAATCATTGGACTGATACAAAACTCCCGGACAATAAGAAGGCAG
TTTAGAAAGAGTCTCTCAAGAACTTTAGAAGAGTCCTTCTACAACTCAGAGATCCACGGGATTAATCGGA
TAACCCAGACACCTCAAAGGGTCGGAAGGGTGTGGCCTTGCTCTTCAGAGAGGGCAGATCTACTTAGGGA
GATCTCTTGGGGGAGGAAAGTGGTAGGCACGACAGTTCCTCACCCTTCCGAGATGTTGGAGTTGTTTCCC
AAATCCTCCATTTCCTGCACTTGTGGAGCAACAGGGGGAGGCAATCCTAGAGTCTCTGTATCAGTACTCC
CGTCCTTCGATCAGTCATTTTTCTCACGGGGCCCCCTAAAGGGATACTTGGGCTCGTCCACCTCCATGTC
AACCCAGCTATTCCATGCATGGGAAAAAGTCACTAATGTTCATGTGGTGAAAAGGGCTCTATCGTTAAAA
GAATCTATAAACTGGTTCATCAATAGGAATTCCAATTTGGCTCAAACTCTAATTGGAAACATCATGTCTC
TGACAGGCCCTGATTTCCCTCTAGAAGAGGCCCCTGTTTTCAAACGGACAGGGTCAGCCTTGCATAGGTT
CAAGTCTGCCAGATACAGCGAAGGAGGGTATTCTTCTGTTTGCCCTAACCTTCTCTCCCATATCTCTGTT
AGTACAGACACTATGTCTGATTTGACCCAAAACGGGAAGAACTATGATTTCATGTTTCAGCCATTGATGC
TTTATGCGCAAACATGGACATCGGAACTGGTACAGAGGGATACAAGACTTAGAGACTCCACGTTTCACTG
GCACCTTCGGTGCAACAGATGTGTGAGGCCCATTGATGATATAACACTGGAAACTTCTCAGATCTTCGAG
TTCCCGGATGTGTCAAAAAGGATATCCAGGATGGTTTCTGGAGCTGTCCCTCAATTTCAGAAGCTTCCTG
ATATCCGTCTAAGACCAGGTGATTTTGAATCCCTAAGTGGTAGAGAAAAGTCTCGCCATATAGGGTCAGC
TCAGGGGCTCTTATACTCAATCTTAGTAGCAATTCACGACTCAGGATACAATGATGGGACCATCTTCCCT
GTCAACATATACGGCAAAGTTTCCCCCAGAGACTATTTGAGAGGGCTTGCAAGAGGGATCTTGATAGGGT
CCTCGATTTGCTTCTTGACACGAATGACAAATATTAACATTAACAGACCTCTTGAATTGATCTCAGGGGT
AATTTCCTATATTCTCCTGAGGCTGGATAATCATCCCTCTCTGTATATAATGCTTAGAGAACCGTCTCTT
AGAGGAGAAATATTCTCTATCCCTCAGAAAATCCCCGCCGCTTACCCAACCACTATGAGAGAAGGCAACA
GATCGATTTTGTGTTACCTCCAACACGTGCTACGCTATGAGCGAGAGGCAATCACGGCGTCCCCGGAGAA
TGACTGGCTGTGGATCTTCTCAGACTTCAGAAGTGTGAAAATGACGTACTTGACCCTCATTACCTACCAG
TCTCACCTCCTACTCCAGAGGGTTGAGAGAAACTTGTCTAAGAGTATGAGAGCTACTCTGCGACAAATGA
GTTCCTTAATGAGGCAAGTGCTGGGTGGGCACGGAGAAGATACCTTGGAGTCAGACGATGACATTCAACG
ATTACTAAAAGACTCTTTGCGAAAGACAAGGTGGGTGGATCAAGAGGTGCGCCATGCAGCTAGAACCATG
AATGGAGATTACAGCCCCGACAAGAAAGTATCCCACAAGGCAGGATGTTCAGAATGGGTCTGCTCTGCTC
AACAGATTGCCGTCTCCACCTCAGCCAACCCGGCCCCTGTCTCAGAGCTTGACATTAGGGCCCTCTCTAA
GAGGTTTCAAAACCCCTTGATCTCGGGCCTGAGAGTGGTTCAGTGGGCAACCGGTGCCCATTATAAGCTT
AAGCCTATTCTAGATGATCTAAATGTTTTCCCATCTCTCTGTCTTGTAATTGGAGACGGGTCAGGGGGAA
TATCAAGGGCAGTTCTCAACATGTTTCCAGATTCTAAGCTTGTGTTCAACAGCCTATTGGAGGTGAATGA
TCTGATGGCTTCCGGAACACATCCACTGCCTCCTTCAGCAATCATGAGTGGAGGAGATGACATCATCTCC
AGAGTGATAGACTTTGACTCAATATGGGAGAAACCGTCCGACCTGAGGAACTCGGCCACCTGGAGATACT
TCCAGTCGGTTCAAAAACAGGTCAACATGTCGTATGACCTCATTATTTGTGATGCAGAAGTTACTGATAT
TGCATCTATCAACCGGATAACTCTGTTGATGTCTGATTTCGCATTGTCTATAGATGGACCACTTTATCTG
GTCTTCAAAACTTACGGGACTATGCTAGTAAACCCGGACTATAAAGCTATTCAACATCTGTCAAGAGCGT
TCCCTTCGGTCACAGGGTTTGTAACCCAAGTAACTTCATCCTTTTCTTCTGAGCTATACCTCCGGTTCTC
TAAACGAGGAAAGTTTTTCAGGGACGCCGAGTACTTGACCTCTTCCACCCTTCGAGAGATGAGCCTTGTG
TTGTTCAATTGCAGCAGCCCCAAAAGTGAGATGCAGAGAGCTCGTTCCTTAAACTATCAAGACCTGGTAA
GGGGATTTCCTGAAGAGATCATATCAAATCCTTACAACGAAATGATCATAACTCTGATTGACAATGATGT
AGAGTCCTTCCTAGTCCACAAGATGGTGGATGATCTTGAGCTACAGAGGGGAACTCTGTCTAAAGTGGCT
ATCATTATATCCATCATGATCGTTTTTTCCAATAGAGTCTTCAACATTTCCAAACCTTTGACTGACCCCT
TGTTCTACCCCCCATCTGATCCTAAAATCCTGAGGCACTTCAACATATGTTGCAGTACTATGATGTATCT
ATCTACCGCTTTAGGCGACGTCCCTAACTTCGCAAGACTTCATGACCTGTATAACAGACCTATAACTTGT
TACTTCAGAAAACAAGTTATTCGAGGGAATATTTATCTATCTTGGAGTTGGTCCGATGATACCCCAGTGT
TCAAGAGAGTAGCCTGTAATTCTAGCTTGAGTCTGTCATCTCACTGGATCAGGTTGATCTACAAGATAGT
GAAGACTACCAGACTCATTGGCAGCATAAAAGACCTATCAGGAGAGGTAGAACGACATCTTCATGGGTAT
AACAGATGGATCACCCTCGAGGATATCCGATCTAGATCATCCCTACTAGATTACAGTTGTTTGTAAGCCG
GATATTACCGAAAGCCTGTGCATGCTAAAATTCTTGTATGATGCATCTTGAAAAAAACAAGATCTTGAAT
CCGGACCTCTGGTTGTTTGATTGTTTTTTCCATCTTTATTGTTTTTTTGTTAAGCGTGGGTCGGCATGGC
ATCTCCACCTCCTCGCGGTCCGACCTGGGCATCCGAAGGAGGACGCACGTCCACTCGGATGGCTAAGGGA
GGGCGGGGATCCGGCTGCTAACAAAGCCCGAAAGGAAGCTGAGTTGGCTGCTGCCACCGCTGAGCAATAA
CTAGCATAACCCCTTGGGGCCTCTAAACGGGTCTTGAGGGGTTTTTTGCTGAAAGTCGCGCTTGGCGTAA
TCATGGTCATAGCTGTTTCCTGTGTGAAATTGTTATCCGCTCACAATTCCACACAACATACGAGCCGGAA
GCATAAAGTGTAAAGCCTGGGGTGCCTAATGAGTGAGCTAACTCACATTAATTGCGTTGCGCTCACTGCC
CGCTTTCCAGTCGGGAAACCTGTCGTGCCAGCTGCATTAATGAATCGGCCAACGCGCGGGGAGAGGCGGT
TTGCGTATTGGGCGCTCTTCCGCTTCCTCGCTCACTGACTCGCTGCGCTCGGTCGTTCGGCTGCGGCGAG
CGGTATCAGCTCACTCAAAGGCGGTAATACGGTTATCCACAGAATCAGGGGATAACGCAGGAAAGAACAT
GTGAGCAAAAGGCCAGCAAAAGGCCAGGAACCGTAAAAAGGCCGCGTTGCTGGCGTTTTTCCATAGGCTC
CGCCCCCCTGACGAGCATCACAAAAATCGACGCTCAAGTCAGAGGTGGCGAAACCCGACAGGACTATAAA
GATACCAGGCGTTTCCCCCTGGAAGCTCCCTCGTGCGCTCTCCTGTTCCGACCCTGCCGCTTACCGGATA
CCTGTCCGCCTTTCTCCCTTCGGGAAGCGTGGCGCTTTCTCATAGCTCACGCTGTAGGTATCTCAGTTCG
GTGTAGGTCGTTCGCTCCAAGCTGGGCTGTGTGCACGAACCCCCCGTTCAGCCCGACCGCTGCGCCTTAT
CCGGTAACTATCGTCTTGAGTCCAACCCGGTAAGACACGACTTATCGCCACTGGCAGCAGCCACTGGTAA
CAGGATTAGCAGAGCGAGGTATGTAGGCGGTGCTACAGAGTTCTTGAAGTGGTGGCCTAACTACGGCTAC
ACTAGAAGAACAGTATTTGGTATCTGCGCTCTGCTGAAGCCAGTTACCTTCGGAAAAAGAGTTGGTAGCT
CTTGATCCGGCAAACAAACCACCGCTGGTAGCGGTGGTTTTTTTGTTTGCAAGCAGCAGATTACGCGCAG
AAAAAAAGGATCTCAAGAAGATCCTTTGATCTTTTCTACGGGGTCTGACGCTCAGTGGAACGAAAACTCA
CGTTAAGGGATTTTGGTCATGAGATTATCAAAAAGGATCTTCACCTAGATCCTTTTAAATTAAAAATGAA
GTTTTAAATCAATCTAAAGTATATATGAGTAAACTTGGTCTGACAGTTACCAATGCTTAATCAGTGAGGC
ACCTATCTCAGCGATCTGTCTATTTCGTTCATCCATAGTTGCCTGACTCCCCGTCGTGTAGATAACTACG
ATACGGGAGGGCTTACCATCTGGCCCCAGTGCTGCAATGATACCGCGAGACCCACCCTTGGAGGCTCCAG
ATTTATCAGCAATAAACCAGCCAGCCGGAAGGGCCGAGCGCAGAAGTGGTCCTGCAACTTTATCCGCCTC
CATCCAGTCTATTAATTGTTGCCGGGAAGCTAGAGTAAGTAGTTCGCCAGTTAATAGTTTGCGCAACGTT
GTTGCCATTGCTACAGGCATCGTGGTGTCACGCTCGTCGTTTGGTATGGCTTCATTCAGCTCCGGTTCCC
AACGATCAAGGCGAGTTACATGATCCCCCATGTTGTGCAAAAAAGCGGTTAGCTCCTTCGGTCCTCCGAT
CGTTGTCAGAAGTAAGTTGGCCGCAGTGTTATCACTCATGGTTATGGCAGCACTGCATAATTCTCTTACT
GTCATGCCATCCGTAAGATGCTTTTCTGTGACTGGTGAGTACTCAACCAAGTCATTCTGAGAATAGTGTA
TGCGGCGACCGAGTTGCTCTTGCCCGGCGTCAATACGGGATAATACCGCGCCACATAGCAGAACTTTAAA
AGTGCTCATCATTGGAAAACGTTCTTCGGGGCGAAAACTCTCAAGGATCTTACCGCTGTTGAGATCCAGT
TCGATGTAACCCACTCGTGCACCCAACTGATCTTCAGCATCTTTTACTTTCACCAGCGTTTCTGGGTGAG
CAAAAACAGGAAGGCAAAATGCCGCAAAAAAGGGAATAAGGGCGACACGGAAATGTTGAATACTCATACT
CTTCCTTTTTCAATATTATTGAAGCATTTATCAGGGTTATTGTCTCATGAGCGGATACATATTTGAATGT
ATTTAGAAAAATAAACAAATAGGGGTTCCGCGCACATTTCCCCGAAAAGTGCCACCTG
[124 nt withheld, positions 13429-13552]
C
[91 nt withheld, positions 13554-13644]
A
[49 nt withheld, positions 13646-13694]
CCTTTGACGTTGGAGTCCACGTTCTTT
[37 nt withheld, positions 13722-13758]
ACCCTATCTCGGTCTATTCTTTTGATTTATAAGGGATTTTGCCGATTTCGGCCTATTGGTTAAAAAAATG
AGCTGATTTAACAAAAATTTAACGCGAATTTTAACAAAATATTAACGCTTACAATTTCCATTCGCCATTC
AGGCTGCGCAACTGTTGGGAAGGGCGATCGGTGCGGGCCTCTTCGCTATTACGCCAGCTGGCGAAAGGGG
GATGTGCTGCAAGGCGATTAAGTTGGGTAACGCCAGGGTTTTCCCAGTCACGACGTTGTAAAACGACGGC
CAGTGAGCGCGCCTAGTTATTAATAGTAATCAATTACGGGGTCATTAGTTCATAGCCCATATATGGAGTT
CCGCGTTACATAACTTACGGTAAATGGCCCGCCTGGCTGACCGCCCAACGACCCCCGCCCATTGACGTCA
ATAATGACGTATGTTCCCATAGTAACGCCAATAGGGACTTTCCATTGACGTCAATGGGTGGAGTATTTAC
GGTAAACTGCCCACTTGGCAGTACATCAAGTGTATCATATGCCAAGTACGCCCCCTATTGACGTCAATGA
CGGTAAATGGCCCGCCTGGCATTATGCCCAGTACATGACCTTATGGGACTTTCCTACTTGGCAGTACATC
TACGTATTAGTCATCGCTATTACCATGGTGATGCGGTTTTGGCAGTACATCAATGGGCGTGGATAGCGGT
TTGACTCACGGGGATTTCCAAGTCTCCACCCCATTGACGTCAATGGGAGTTTGTTTTGGCACCAAAATCA
ACGGGACTTTCCAAAATGTCGTAACAACTCCGCCCCATTGACGCAAATGGGCGGTAGGCGTGTACGGTGG
GAGGTCTATATAAGCAGAGCTCTCTGGCTAACTAGAGAACCCACTGCTTACTGGCTTATCGAAATTAATA
CGACTCACTATAGGGAGACCCAAGCTGGCTAGATTAAGCGTCTGATGAGTCCGTGAGGACGAAACCCGGC
GTACCGGGTC
Features (pLannotate 1.2.2; 22 found; start..end, strand, type, name):
     71..1420    +  CDS            N: NCAP_RABVH - Experimental evidence at protein level: Swiss-Prot protein existence level 1. Encapsidates the genome in a ratio of one protein N per nine ribonucleotides, protecting it from nucleases. If expressed without protein P it binds non-specifically RNA and therefore can bind it's own mRNA. Interaction with protein P abolishes any non-specific RNA binding, and prevents phosphorylation. The soluble N-P complex encapsidates specifically the genomic RNA, with protein N protecting the genome like a pearl necklace. The encapsidated genomic RNA is termed the nucleocapsid (NC) and serves as tem
   1514..2404    +  CDS            P: PHOSP_RABVC - Experimental evidence at protein level: Swiss-Prot protein existence level 1. Non catalytic polymerase cofactor and regulatory protein that plays a role in viral transcription and replication. Stabilizes the RNA polymerase L to the N-RNA template and binds the soluble protein N, preventing it from encapsidating non-genomic RNA. Also inhibits host IFN-alpha and IFN-beta signaling by binding and retaining phosphorylated STAT1 in the cytoplasm or by inhibiting the DNA binding of STAT1 in the nucleus. Might be involved, through interaction with host dynein, in intracellular microtubu
   2496..3101    +  CDS            M: MATRX_RABVH - Experimental evidence at protein level: Swiss-Prot protein existence level 1. Plays a major role in assembly, budding and uncoating of virion after membrane fusion. Completely covers the ribonucleoprotein coil and keep it in condensed bullet-shaped form. Inhibits viral transcription and stimulates replication. Plays a major role in early induction of TRAIL-mediated apoptosis in infected neurons. From Rabies virus (strain HEP-Flury) (RABV).
   3325..4002    +  CDS            E2-Crimson: far-red noncytotoxic tetrameric variant of DsRed fluorescent protein (Strack et al., 2009) mammalian codon-optimized
   4533..10913   +  CDS            L: L_RABVH - Experimental evidence at protein level: Swiss-Prot protein existence level 1. RNA-directed RNA polymerase that catalyzes the replication of viral genomic RNA. The template is composed of the viral RNA tightly encapsidated by the nucleoprotein (N). The replicase mode is dependent on intracellular N protein concentration. In this mode, the polymerase replicates the whole viral genome without recognizing transcriptional signals, and the replicated genome is not caped or polyadenylated. From Rabies virus (strain HEP-Flury) (RABV).
  11045..11137   +  ncRNA          HDV ribozyme: Accession: RF00094 - Hepatitis delta virus ribozyme
  11144..11193   +  CDS            SET1 (fragment): solubility-enhancement tag derived from T7 phage gene 10B
  11201..11248   +  terminator     T7 terminator: transcription terminator for bacteriophage T7 RNA polymerase
  11298..11320   -  protein_bind   lac operator (fragment): The lac repressor binds to the lac operator to inhibit transcription in E. coli. This inhibition can be relieved by adding lactose or isopropyl-β-D-thiogalactopyranoside (IPTG). lac repressor encoded by lacI
  11324..11354   -  promoter       lac promoter: promoter for the E. coli lac operon
  11369..11390   -  protein_bind   CAP binding site: CAP binding activates transcription in the presence of cAMP. E. coli catabolite activator protein
  11403..11495   -  CDS            lacI (fragment): lac repressor; lacI; The lac repressor binds to the lac operator to inhibit transcription in E. coli. This inhibition can be relieved by adding lactose or isopropyl-β-D-thiogalactopyranoside (IPTG).
  11678..12266   -  rep_origin     ori: high-copy-number ColE1/pMB1/pBR322/pUC origin of replication
  12437..13297   -  CDS            AmpR: β-lactamase; bla; confers resistance to ampicillin, carbenicillin, and related antibiotics
  13298..13402   -  promoter       AmpR promoter: bla
  13429..13787   +  rep_origin     f1 ori (sequence partly withheld): f1 bacteriophage origin of replication; arrow indicates direction of (+) strand synthesis
  13889..14044   -  CDS            lacZα (fragment): LacZα fragment of β-galactosidase; lacZ fragment
  14112..14415   +  enhancer       CMV enhancer: human cytomegalovirus immediate early enhancer
  14416..14619   +  promoter       CMV promoter: human cytomegalovirus (CMV) immediate early promoter
  14615..14648   +  LTR            5' LTR (truncated) (fragment): truncated 5' long terminal repeat (LTR) from HIV-1
  14664..14682   +  promoter       T7 promoter: promoter for bacteriophage T7 RNA polymerase
  14708..14733   +  misc_RNA       sTRSV HHRz (fragment): hammerhead ribozyme from the tobacco ringspot virus satellite RNA (Khvorova et al., 2003)
