[The description below was written by a language model from this plasmid's Addgene catalogue record and pLannotate feature annotations shown in this document.]
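Description:
CVS-N2c-E2_Crimson is a full-length cDNA rescue plasmid encoding the genome of a glycoprotein-deleted rabies virus of the CVS-N2c strain (RVdG-CVS-N2c), catalogued as a neurotropic virus vector of about 14.7 kb. It is maintained in E. coli through a ColE1/pUC-type origin and selected with ampicillin via the β-lactamase gene. The catalogue lists it as low copy despite the origin annotation. An f1 origin and residual lac promoter/operator, lacI and lacZα fragments are carry-overs from the cloning backbone.

The viral cassette contains the N, P, M and L open reading frames in their natural order. In the position between M and L that the glycoprotein gene would normally occupy sits a 678 bp mammalian codon-optimized E2-Crimson coding sequence, a far-red tetrameric DsRed derivative, cloned between XmaI and NheI sites that remain intact. Expression of the reporter therefore depends on the viral polymerase transcribing it as one of the viral genes.

Upstream of the genome are a CMV enhancer/promoter and a T7 promoter followed by a hammerhead ribozyme fragment, and downstream are an HDV ribozyme and T7 terminator. This arrangement lets a primary transcript be made by host RNA polymerase II or by T7 polymerase, then self-cleaved at both ends to give exact genomic termini suitable for encapsidation and replication. The short HIV LTR and SET1 annotations are small fragment matches and probably incidental.

Because G is absent, infectious particles can only be made when glycoprotein is supplied in trans. This property underlies the stated purpose of producing RVdG-CVS-N2c vectors for cell-type-specific, trans-synaptic retrograde labeling of presynaptic neurons, here marked in far red. The helper components needed for rescue are not described in the record.
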