Addgene plasmid #172377: CVS-N2c-E2_Crimson
Purpose: Production of RVdG-CVS-N2c viral vectors for cell-type specific trans-synaptic retrograde labeling.
Depositing lab: Yoav Ben-Simon & Peter Jonas. Depositing organization: Institute of Science and Technology Austria (I.S.T. Austria). Publication: Fast, high-throughput production of improved rabies viral vectors for specific, efficient and versatile transsynaptic retrograde labeling. Sumser A, Joesch M, Jonas P, Ben-Simon Y. Elife. 2022 Aug 30;11:e79848. doi: 10.7554/eLife.79848. PubMed 36040301.
Backbone
  Vector backbone: Rabies CVS N2c(deltaG)
  Backbone manufacturer: Matthias J. Schnell, Thomas Jefferson University
  Backbone size w/o insert (bp): 14070
  Vector type: Neurotropic virus
Growth in bacteria
  Bacterial resistance: Ampicillin, 100 μg/mL
  Growth temperature: 37°C
  Growth strain: NEB Stable
  Copy number: Low Copy
Gene/Insert
  Gene/Insert name: E2_Crimson
  Species: Other
  Insert size (bp): 678
  Cloning method: Restriction Enzyme; 5′ cloning site XmaI (not destroyed); 3′ cloning site NheI (not destroyed)
  Sequencing primers: 5′ GGAGGTTATCCTCGGGACTGGAATCG; 3′ GCCTCTTGGATGTGAAAAAAACTATTAACATCCCTC
Terms and licenses: Academic/Nonprofit Terms; Industry Terms: Not Available to Industry
Depositor comments: Please visit https://doi.org/10.1101/2021.12.23.474014 for bioRxiv preprint.
How to cite: CVS-N2c-E2_Crimson was a gift from Yoav Ben-Simon & Peter Jonas (Addgene plasmid # 172377 ; http://n2t.net/addgene:172377 ; RRID:Addgene_172377)
